Addgene plasmid #22061: pMTIKA
Depositing lab: Maria Castro. Depositing organization: Cedars-Sinai Medical Center. Publication: Regulatable gutless adenovirus vectors sustain inducible transgene expression in the brain in the presence of an immune response against adenoviruses. Xiong W, Goverdhana S, Sciascia SA, Candolfi M, Zirger JM, Barcia C, Curtin JF, King GD, Jaita G, Liu C, Kroeger K, Agadjanian H, Medina-Kauwe L, Palmer D, Ng P, Lowenstein PR, Castro MG. J Virol. 2006 Jan . 80(1):27-37. 10.1128/JVI.80.1.27-37.2006 PubMed 16352528.
Backbone
  Vector backbone: pBS
  Backbone size w/o insert (bp): 2389
  Vector type: Mammalian Expression
Growth in bacteria
  Bacterial resistance: Ampicillin, 100 μg/mL
  Growth temperature: 37°C
  Growth strain: DH5alpha
  Copy number: High Copy
Gene/Insert
  Gene/Insert name: mCMV-TetOn expression cassette (alt name: mCMV-rtTA2sM2-IRES-tTSkid)
  Insert size (bp): 4483
  Cloning method: Restriction Enzyme; 5′ cloning site BglII (not destroyed); 3′ cloning site BglII (not destroyed)
  Sequencing primers: 5′ T7; 3′ SP6
Terms and licenses: Academic/Nonprofit Terms; Industry Terms: Not Available to Industry
How to cite: pMTIKA was a gift from Maria Castro (Addgene plasmid # 22061 ; http://n2t.net/addgene:22061 ; RRID:Addgene_22061)
