[The description below was written by a language model from this plasmid's Addgene catalogue record.]
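Description:
pMTIKA is a mammalian expression plasmid built on a pBS (pBluescript-type) cloning backbone of about 2.4 kb. It is maintained as a high-copy plasmid in E. coli under ampicillin selection. No feature table accompanies the record, so details such as the exact origin of replication, polyadenylation signals and any other backbone elements are not stated. No mammalian selection marker is listed.

The payload is a roughly 4.5 kb "mCMV-TetOn" regulatory cassette, also described as mCMV-rtTA2sM2-IRES-tTSkid, inserted as a BglII fragment with both sites preserved, so the cassette can be excised intact and moved into other vectors. The mCMV promoter (by its usual meaning, the murine cytomegalovirus immediate-early promoter) drives a single bicistronic transcript. The first cistron encodes rtTA2sM2, an improved reverse tetracycline transactivator that binds tet operator sequences and activates transcription only when doxycycline is present. An IRES then allows translation of tTSkid, a tetracycline-controlled transcriptional silencer that occupies the same operators when the drug is absent and is released when it is added. Expressing the activator and silencer together gives tight on/off control, with active repression of basal leak in the uninduced state and strong induction with doxycycline.

The plasmid supplies only the regulator half of the system, and a tet-responsive promoter driving the gene of interest must be provided separately. The associated publication concerns regulatable gutless (high-capacity, helper-dependent) adenoviral vectors that give inducible transgene expression in the brain. This suggests that pMTIKA served as a source or intermediate for building this regulatory cassette into such vectors, although the record does not spell out this role.
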