>Addgene plasmid #22061 | pMTIKA | addgene partial sequence | sequence record 27844 | 22061 with T7
TCGATGATTCGAGCTCGCCCAACTCCGCCCGTTTTATGACTAGAACCAATAGTTTTTAATGCCAAATGCA
CTGAAATCCCCTAATTTGCAAAGCCAAACGCCCCCTATGTGAGTAATACGGGGACTTTTTACCCAATTTC
CCAAGCGGAAAGCCCCCTAATACACTCATATGGCATATGAATCAGCACGGTCATGCACTCTAATGGCGGC
CCATAGGGACTTTCCACATAGGGGGCGTTCACCATTTCCCAGCATAGGGGTGGTGACTCAATGGCCTTTA
CCCAAGTACATTGGGTCAATGGGAGGTAAGCCAATGGGTTTTTCCCATTACTGGCAAGCACACTGAGTCA
AATGGGACTTTCCACTGGGTTTTGCCCAAGTACATTGGGTCAATGGGAGGTGAGCCAATGGGAAAAACCC
ATTGCTGCCAAGTACACTGACTCAATAGGGACTTTCCAATGGGTTTTTCCATTGTTGGCAAGCATATAAG
GTCAATGTGGGTGAGTCAATAGGGACTTTCCATTGTATTCTGCCCAGTACATAAGGTCAATAGGGGGTGA
ATCAACAGGAAAGTCCCATTGGAGCCAAGTACACTGCGTCAATAGGGACTTTCCATTGGGTTTTGCCCAG
TACATAAGGTCAATANGGGATGAGTCAATGGAACAT
